Addgene plasmid #81347: pDONR223_GPR141_p.E267K
Purpose: Gateway Donor vector containing GPR141 , part of the Target Accelerator Plasmid Collection.
Depositing lab: Jesse Boehm & William Hahn & David Root. Depositing organization: Broad Institute. Publication: Systematic Functional Interrogation of Rare Cancer Variants Identifies Oncogenic Alleles. Kim E, Ilic N, Shrestha Y, Zou L, Kamburov A, Zhu C, Yang X, Lubonja R, Tran N, Nguyen C, Lawrence MS, Piccioni F, Bagul M, Doench JG, Chouinard CR, Wu X, Hogstrom L, Natoli T, Tamayo P, Horn H, Corsello SM, Lage K, Root DE, Subramanian A, Golub TR, Getz G, Boehm JS, Hahn WC. Cancer Discov. 2016 Jul;6(7):714-26. doi: 10.1158/2159-8290.CD-16-0160. Epub 2016 May 4. PubMed 27147599.
Backbone
  Vector backbone: pDONR223
  Backbone manufacturer: Invitrogen
  Backbone size w/o insert (bp): 2790
  Vector type: Gateway Entry vector
Growth in bacteria
  Bacterial resistance: Spectinomycin, 50 μg/mL
  Growth temperature: 37°C
  Growth strain: DH5alpha
  Copy number: High Copy
Gene/Insert
  Gene/Insert name: GPR141
  Species: H. sapiens (human)
  Mutation: E267K
  GenBank ID: NM_181791.2
  Entrez Gene: GPR141 (a.k.a. PGR13)
  Promoter: None
  Cloning method: Gateway Cloning
  Sequencing primers: 5′ M13pUC-fwd; 3′ M13-Rev
Terms and licenses: Academic/Nonprofit Terms; Industry Terms: Not Available to Industry
Depositor comments: Closed state: stop codon immediately follows insert
How to cite: pDONR223_GPR141_p.E267K was a gift from Jesse Boehm & William Hahn & David Root (Addgene plasmid # 81347 ; http://n2t.net/addgene:81347 ; RRID:Addgene_81347)
