[The description below was written by a language model from this plasmid's Addgene catalogue record and pLannotate feature annotations shown in this document.]
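Description:
pDONR223_GPR141_p.E267K is a Gateway entry clone built on the Invitrogen pDONR223 backbone. It carries the human GPR141 open reading frame (also known as PGR13, an orphan G protein-coupled receptor) with the point mutation E267K. It is propagated in E. coli as a high-copy plasmid from a ColE1/pUC-type origin. Selection is with spectinomycin, through the aadA aminoglycoside adenylyltransferase gene (SmR), which lies downstream of a fragment of a class 1 integron Pc promoter. The sequenced plasmid is about 3.7 kb. Short annotated fragments of lacZα, lacI and a gentamicin resistance gene appear to be non-functional backbone remnants, and rrnB T1 and T2 terminators are also present.

The roughly 0.9 kb GPR141 coding sequence is flanked on both sides by attL recombination sites. The annotation software labels both as attL3-type, in opposite orientations. These sites allow the insert to be moved into any compatible attR-containing destination vector by an LR Clonase reaction. The entry clone has no promoter driving the insert, so it is not meant for expression itself. A T7 promoter sits just outside the downstream attL site and points back toward the insert on the opposite strand. The clone is in the "closed" configuration, meaning a stop codon immediately follows the ORF. The native C-terminus is therefore preserved, and C-terminal tags supplied by a destination vector would not be fused.

The plasmid belongs to the Target Accelerator Plasmid Collection, a set of wild-type and mutant alleles assembled for systematic functional testing of rare cancer-associated variants. It serves as a source clone for transferring the E267K allele into expression vectors.
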