Features (pLannotate 1.2.2; 12 found; start..end, strand, type, name):
     38..74      -  CDS            lacZα (fragment): LacZα fragment of β-galactosidase; lacZ fragment
     91..186     +  protein_bind   attL3: mutant version of attL; recombination site for the Gateway® LR reaction LR Clonase™
    192..1106    +  CDS            GPR141: GP141_HUMAN - Also known as PGR13. Experimental evidence at protein level: Swiss-Prot protein existence level 1. Orphan receptor. From Homo sapiens (Human).
   1114..1209    -  protein_bind   attL3: mutant version of attL; recombination site for the Gateway® LR reaction LR Clonase™
   1228..1246    -  promoter       T7 promoter: promoter for bacteriophage T7 RNA polymerase
   1436..1459    +  promoter       Pc promoter (fragment): intI1 (promoter lies within the coding sequence); class 1 integron promoter
   1635..1691    +  CDS            GmR (fragment): gentamycin acetyltransferase; aacC1; confers resistance to gentamycin
   1698..2489    +  CDS            SmR: aminoglycoside adenylyltransferase (Murphy, 1985); aadA; confers resistance to spectinomycin and streptomycin
   2582..3170    +  rep_origin     ori: high-copy-number ColE1/pMB1/pBR322/pUC origin of replication
   3353..3445    +  CDS            lacI (fragment): lac repressor; lacI; The lac repressor binds to the lac operator to inhibit transcription in E. coli. This inhibition can be relieved by adding lactose or isopropyl-β-D-thiogalactopyranoside (IPTG).
   3500..3527    -  terminator     rrnB T2 terminator: transcription terminator T2 from the E. coli rrnB gene
   3659..3702    +  terminator     rrnB T1 terminator: Escherichia coli rrnB; transcription terminator T1 from the E. coli rrnB gene
>Addgene plasmid #81347 | pDONR223_GPR141_p.E267K | addgene full sequence | sequence record 167642 | Addgene NGS Result
GGCAGTTCCCTACTCTCGCGTTAACGCTAGCATGGATGTTTTCCCAGTCACGACGTTGTAAAACGACGGC
CAGTCTTAAGCTCGGGCCCCAAATAATGATTTTATTTTGACTGATAGTGACCTGTTCGTTGCAACAAATT
GATGAGCAATGCTTTTTTATAATGCCAACTTTGTACAAAAAAGTTGGCACCATGCCTGGCCACAATACCT
CCAGGAATTCCTCTTGCGATCCTATAGTGACACCCCACTTAATCAGCCTCTACTTCATAGTGCTTATTGG
CGGGCTGGTGGGTGTCATTTCCATTCTTTTCCTCCTGGTGAAAATGAACACCCGGTCAGTGACCACCATG
GCGGTCATTAACTTGGTGGTGGTCCACAGCGTTTTTCTGCTGACAGTGCCATTTCGCTTGACCTACCTCA
TCAAGAAGACTTGGATGTTTGGGCTGCCCTTCTGCAAATTTGTGAGTGCCATGCTGCACATCCACATGTA
CCTCACGTTCCTATTCTATGTGGTGATCCTGGTCACCAGATACCTCATCTTCTTCAAGTGCAAAGACAAA
GTGGAATTCTACAGAAAACTGCATGCTGTGGCTGCCAGTGCTGGCATGTGGACGCTGGTGATTGTCATTG
TGGTACCCCTGGTTGTCTCCCGGTATGGAATCCATGAGGAATACAATGAGGAGCACTGTTTTAAATTTCA
CAAAGAGCTTGCTTACACATATGTGAAAATCATCAACTATATGATAGTCATTTTTGTCATAGCCGTTGCT
GTGATTCTGTTGGTCTTCCAGGTCTTCATCATTATGTTGATGGTGCAGAAGCTACGCCACTCTTTACTAT
CCCACCAGGAGTTCTGGGCTCAGCTGAAAAACCTATTTTTTATAGGGGTCATCCTTGTTTGTTTCCTTCC
CTACCAGTTCTTTAGGATCTATTACTTGAATGTTGTGACGCATTCCAATGCCTGTAACAGCAAGGTTGCA
TTTTATAACAAAATCTTCTTGAGTGTAACAGCAATTAGCTGCTATGATTTGCTTCTCTTTGTCTTTGGGG
GAAGCCATTGGTTTAAGCAAAAGATAATTGGCTTATGGAATTGTGTTTTGTGCCGTTGATTGCCAACTTT
CTTGTACAAAGTTGGCATTATAAGAAAGCATTGCTTATCAATTTGTTGCAACGAACAGGTCACTATCAGT
CAAAATAAAATCATTATTTGCCATCCAGCTGATATCCCCTATAGTGAGTCGTATTACATGGTCATAGCTG
TTTCCTGGCAGCTCTGGCCCGTGTCTCAAAATCTCTGATGTTACATTGCACAAGATAAAAATATATCATC
ATGCCTCCTCTAGACCAGCCAGGACAGAAATGCCTCGACTTCGCTGCTACCCAAGGTTGCCGGGTGACGC
ACACCGTGGAAACGGATGAAGGCACGAACCCAGTGGACATAAGCCTGTTCGGTTCGTAAGCTGTAATGCA
AGTAGCGTATGCGCTCACGCAACTGGTCCAGAACCTTGACCGAACGCAGCGGTGGTAACGGCGCAGTGGC
GGTTTTCATGGCTTGTTATGACTGTTTTTTTGGGGTACAGTCTATGCCTCGGGCATCCAAGCAGCAAGCG
CGTTACGCCGTGGGTCGATGTTTGATGTTATGGAGCAGCAACGATGTTACGCAGCAGGGCAGTCGCCCTA
AAACAAAGTTAAACATTATGAGGGAAGCGGTGATCGCCGAAGTATCGACTCAACTATCAGAGGTAGTTGG
CGTCATCGAGCGCCATCTCGAACCGACGTTGCTGGCCGTACATTTGTACGGCTCCGCAGTGGATGGCGGC
CTGAAGCCACACAGTGATATTGATTTGCTGGTTACGGTGACCGTAAGGCTTGATGAAACAACGCGGCGAG
CTTTGATCAACGACCTTTTGGAAACTTCGGCTTCCCCTGGAGAGAGCGAGATTCTCCGCGCTGTAGAAGT
CACCATTGTTGTGCACGACGACATCATTCCGTGGCGTTATCCAGCTAAGCGCGAACTGCAATTTGGAGAA
TGGCAGCGCAATGACATTCTTGCAGGTATCTTCGAGCCAGCCACGATCGACATTGATCTGGCTATCTTGC
TGACAAAAGCAAGAGAACATAGCGTTGCCTTGGTAGGTCCAGCGGCGGAGGAACTCTTTGATCCGGTTCC
TGAACAGGATCTATTTGAGGCGCTAAATGAAACCTTAACGCTATGGAACTCGCCGCCCGACTGGGCTGGC
GATGAGCGAAATGTAGTGCTTACGTTGTCCCGCATTTGGTACAGCGCAGTAACCGGCAAAATCGCGCCGA
AGGATGTCGCTGCCGACTGGGCAATGGAGCGCCTGCCGGCCCAGTATCAGCCCGTCATACTTGAAGCTAG
ACAGGCTTATCTTGGACAAGAAGAAGATCGCTTGGCCTCGCGCGCAGATCAGTTGGAAGAATTTGTCCAC
TACGTGAAAGGCGAGATCACCAAGGTAGTCGGCAAATAACCCTCGAGCCACCCATGACCAAAATCCCTTA
ACGTGAGTTACGCGTCGTTCCACTGAGCGTCAGACCCCGTAGAAAAGATCAAAGGATCTTCTTGAGATCC
TTTTTTTCTGCGCGTAATCTGCTGCTTGCAAACAAAAAAACCACCGCTACCAGCGGTGGTTTGTTTGCCG
GATCAAGAGCTACCAACTCTTTTTCCGAAGGTAACTGGCTTCAGCAGAGCGCAGATACCAAATACTGTTC
TTCTAGTGTAGCCGTAGTTAGGCCACCACTTCAAGAACTCTGTAGCACCGCCTACATACCTCGCTCTGCT
AATCCTGTTACCAGTGGCTGCTGCCAGTGGCGATAAGTCGTGTCTTACCGGGTTGGACTCAAGACGATAG
TTACCGGATAAGGCGCAGCGGTCGGGCTGAACGGGGGGTTCGTGCACACAGCCCAGCTTGGAGCGAACGA
CCTACACCGAACTGAGATACCTACAGCGTGAGCTATGAGAAAGCGCCACGCTTCCCGAAGGGAGAAAGGC
GGACAGGTATCCGGTAAGCGGCAGGGTCGGAACAGGAGAGCGCACGAGGGAGCTTCCAGGGGGAAACGCC
TGGTATCTTTATAGTCCTGTCGGGTTTCGCCACCTCTGACTTGAGCGTCGATTTTTGTGATGCTCGTCAG
GGGGGCGGAGCCTATGGAAAAACGCCAGCAACGCGGCCTTTTTACGGTTCCTGGCCTTTTGCTGGCCTTT
TGCTCACATGTTCTTTCCTGCGTTATCCCCTGATTCTGTGGATAACCGTATTACCGCCTTTGAGTGAGCT
GATACCGCTCGCCGCAGCCGAACGACCGAGCGCAGCGAGTCAGTGAGCGAGGAAGCGGAAGAGCGCCCAA
TACGCAAACCGCCTCTCCCCGCGCGTTGGCCGATTCATTAATGCAGCTGGCACGACAGGTTTCCCGACTG
GAAAGCGGGCAGTGAGCGCAACGCAATTAATACGCGTACCGCTAGCCAGGAAGAGTTTGTAGAAACGCAA
AAAGGCCATCCGTCAGGATGGCCTTCTGCTTAGTTTGATGCCTGGCAGTTTATGGCGGGCGTCCTGCCCG
CCACCCTCCGGGCCGTTGCTTCACAACGTTCAAATCCGCTCCCGGCGGATTTGTCCTACTCAGGAGAGCG
TTCACCGACAAACAACAGATAAAACGAAAGGCCCAGTCTTCCGACTGAGCCTTTCGTTTTATTTGATGCC
T
