>Addgene plasmid #81347 | pDONR223_GPR141_p.E267K | depositor partial sequence | sequence record 154666 | Insert sequence
ATGCCTGGCCACAATACCTCCAGGAATTCCTCTTGCGATCCTATAGTGACACCCCACTTAATCAGCCTCT
ACTTCATAGTGCTTATTGGCGGGCTGGTGGGTGTCATTTCCATTCTTTTCCTCCTGGTGAAAATGAACAC
CCGGTCAGTGACCACCATGGCGGTCATTAACTTGGTGGTGGTCCACAGCGTTTTTCTGCTGACAGTGCCA
TTTCGCTTGACCTACCTCATCAAGAAGACTTGGATGTTTGGGCTGCCCTTCTGCAAATTTGTGAGTGCCA
TGCTGCACATCCACATGTACCTCACGTTCCTATTCTATGTGGTGATCCTGGTCACCAGATACCTCATCTT
CTTCAAGTGCAAAGACAAAGTGGAATTCTACAGAAAACTGCATGCTGTGGCTGCCAGTGCTGGCATGTGG
ACGCTGGTGATTGTCATTGTGGTACCCCTGGTTGTCTCCCGGTATGGAATCCATGAGGAATACAATGAGG
AGCACTGTTTTAAATTTCACAAAGAGCTTGCTTACACATATGTGAAAATCATCAACTATATGATAGTCAT
TTTTGTCATAGCCGTTGCTGTGATTCTGTTGGTCTTCCAGGTCTTCATCATTATGTTGATGGTGCAGAAG
CTACGCCACTCTTTACTATCCCACCAGGAGTTCTGGGCTCAGCTGAAAAACCTATTTTTTATAGGGGTCA
TCCTTGTTTGTTTCCTTCCCTACCAGTTCTTTAGGATCTATTACTTGAATGTTGTGACGCATTCCAATGC
CTGTAACAGCAAGGTTGCATTTTATAACAAAATCTTCTTGAGTGTAACAGCAATTAGCTGCTATGATTTG
CTTCTCTTTGTCTTTGGGGGAAGCCATTGGTTTAAGCAAAAGATAATTGGCTTATGGAATTGTGTTTTGT
GCCGT
